Addgene plasmid #22200: pSFG-TFII-I-GFP beta
Depositing lab: Ananda Roy. Depositing organization: Tufts University. Publication: Opposing functions of TFII-I spliced isoforms in growth factor-induced gene expression. Hakre S, Tussie-Luna MI, Ashworth T, Novina CD, Settleman J, Sharp PA, Roy AL. Mol Cell. 2006 Oct 20. 24(2):301-8. 10.1016/j.molcel.2006.09.005 PubMed 17052463.
Backbone
  Vector backbone: pSFG
  Backbone size w/o insert (bp): 8900
  Vector type: Mammalian Expression, Retroviral
Growth in bacteria
  Bacterial resistance: Ampicillin, 100 μg/mL
  Growth temperature: 37°C
  Growth strain: DH5alpha
  Copy number: Unknown
Gene/Insert
  Gene/Insert name: TFII-I (alt name: TFII-I beta isoform)
  Species: H. sapiens (human)
  Insert size (bp): 2900
  Entrez Gene: GTF2I (a.k.a. BAP135, BTKAP1, DIWS, GTFII-I, IB291, SPIN, TFII-I, WBS, WBSCR6)
  Tag / fusion protein: GFP (C terminal on insert)
  Cloning method: Restriction Enzyme; 5′ cloning site NcoI (unknown if destroyed); 3′ cloning site NotI (unknown if destroyed)
  Sequencing primers: 5′ CMV forward
Terms and licenses: Academic/Nonprofit Terms; Industry Terms: Not Available to Industry
Depositor comments: This vector was derived from pSFG-tcLuc (Lindemann et al., 1998).
How to cite: pSFG-TFII-I-GFP beta was a gift from Ananda Roy (Addgene plasmid # 22200 ; http://n2t.net/addgene:22200 ; RRID:Addgene_22200)
