[The description below was written by a language model from this plasmid's Addgene catalogue record and pLannotate feature annotations shown in this document.]
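Description:
pSFG-TFII-I-GFP beta is a Moloney murine leukemia virus-based retroviral vector for mammalian expression of the human TFII-I beta splice isoform (gene GTF2I) fused at its C terminus to GFP. The roughly 2.9 kb insert was placed between NcoI and NotI sites in the pSFG backbone, which the depositor notes was derived from pSFG-tcLuc. In bacteria the 11.9 kb plasmid is maintained through a ColE1/pUC-type origin and selected with ampicillin via the bla gene. Remnants of lac, rop and bom sequences are backbone carry-over.

The proviral region is bounded by a 5' MMLV LTR and a 3' LTR annotated as U3-deleted (self-inactivating), with the Ψ packaging signal, a truncated gag segment and a pol fragment carrying the splice acceptor, which allow the RNA genome to be packaged in a helper cell line. Inside sits a self-contained tetracycline-regulated cassette. A tetracycline response element with seven tetO copies, joined to a minimal CMV promoter, drives the TFII-I fluorescent fusion. An EMCV IRES and the tTA transactivator follow on the same transcript. Because tTA binds the response element only in the absence of tetracycline or doxycycline, this autoregulatory Tet-Off arrangement should let expression be amplified when the drug is withdrawn and suppressed when it is present, all from a single vector.

The automated annotation labels the TFII-I reading frame by its rat ortholog and the fluorescent protein as EBFP, whereas the catalogue states human TFII-I and GFP. These are probably nearest-match calls for closely related sequences. A short thrombin site is also annotated just upstream of the insert. The associated publication concerns the opposing roles of TFII-I spliced isoforms in growth factor-induced gene expression, consistent with using the vector for regulated expression and visualisation of this isoform.
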