Features (pLannotate 1.2.2; 27 found; start..end, strand, type, name):
    397..988     +  LTR            LTR: long terminal repeat from Moloney murine leukemia virus
   1051..1250    +  misc_feature   MMLV Ψ: packaging signal of Moloney murine leukemia virus (MMLV)
   1302..1390    +  misc_feature   MESV Ψ (fragment): packaging signal of murine embryonic stem cell virus
   1480..1889    +  CDS            gag (truncated) (fragment): truncated Moloney murine leukemia virus (MMLV) gag gene lacking the start codon
   1899..2269    +  misc_feature   pol region: Moloney murine leukemia virus (MMLV) pol region containing the splice acceptor site
   2286..2556    +  protein_bind   tetracycline response element: contains seven copies of the tetracycline operator tetO tetracycline repressor TetR
   2567..2584    +  misc_feature   MCS (fragment): pUC18/19 multiple cloning site
   2589..2627    +  promoter       minimal CMV promoter: human cytomegalovirus (CMV) immediate early promoter
   2753..2770    +  CDS            thrombin site: thrombin recognition and cleavage site
   2774..5707    +  CDS            Gtf2i: GTF2I_RAT - Experimental evidence at protein level: Swiss-Prot protein existence level 1. Interacts with the basal transcription machinery by coordinating the formation of a multiprotein complex at the C-FOS promoter, and linking specific signal responsive activator complexes. Promotes the formation of stable high-order complexes of SRF and PHOX1 and interacts cooperatively with PHOX1 to promote serum-inducible transcription of a reporter gene deriven by the C-FOS serum response element (SRE). Acts as a coregulator for USF1 by binding independently two promoter elements, a pyrimidine-rich init
   5707..5739    +  misc_feature   MCS (fragment): multiple cloning site
   5747..6463    +  CDS            EBFP: EBFP is a basic (constitutively fluorescent) blue fluorescent protein published in 1998, derived from Aequorea victoria.
   6482..7054    +  misc_feature   IRES: internal ribosome entry site (IRES) of the encephalomyocarditis virus (EMCV)
   7068..8075    +  CDS            tTA: tetracycline-controlled transactivator, comprising a fusion of the tetracycline repressor TetR with the C-terminal activation domain of herpes simplex virus VP16 In the Tet-Off® system, tTA binds to the Tet-responsive element and stimulates transcription only in the absence of tetracycline or doxycycline.
   8092..8189    +  CDS            env (fragment): murine leukemia virus gPr80 envelope polyprotein precursor; env; proteolytically cleaved into gp70SU and p15TM subunits
   8231..8267    +  LTR            3' LTR (ΔU3) (fragment): self-inactivating 3' long terminal repeat (LTR) from Moloney murine leukemia virus
   8267..8566    +  LTR            3' LTR (ΔU3) (fragment): self-inactivating 3' long terminal repeat (LTR) from Moloney murine leukemia virus
   9261..9418    +  CDS            lacZα (fragment): LacZα fragment of β-galactosidase; lacZ fragment
   9424..9523    -  misc_feature   bom (fragment): basis of mobility region from pBR322
   9625..9659    -  CDS            rop (fragment): Rop protein, which maintains plasmids at low copy number; rop
   9756..9860    +  promoter       AmpR promoter: bla
   9861..10721   +  CDS            AmpR: β-lactamase; bla; confers resistance to ampicillin, carbenicillin, and related antibiotics
  10892..11480   +  rep_origin     ori: high-copy-number ColE1/pMB1/pBR322/pUC origin of replication
  11663..11755   +  CDS            lacI (fragment): lac repressor; lacI; The lac repressor binds to the lac operator to inhibit transcription in E. coli. This inhibition can be relieved by adding lactose or isopropyl-β-D-thiogalactopyranoside (IPTG).
  11768..11789   +  protein_bind   CAP binding site: CAP binding activates transcription in the presence of cAMP. E. coli catabolite activator protein
  11804..11834   +  promoter       lac promoter: promoter for the E. coli lac operon
  11838..11860   +  protein_bind   lac operator (fragment): The lac repressor binds to the lac operator to inhibit transcription in E. coli. This inhibition can be relieved by adding lactose or isopropyl-β-D-thiogalactopyranoside (IPTG). lac repressor encoded by lacI
>Addgene plasmid #22200 | pSFG-TFII-I-GFP beta | depositor full sequence | sequence record 10173 | Author sequence
AAGCTTTGCTCTTAGGAGTTTCCTAATACATCCCAAACTCAAATATATAAAGCATTTGACTTGTTCTATG
CCCTAGGGGGCGGGGGGAAGCTAAGCCAGCTTTTTTTAACATTTAAAATGTTAATTCCATTTTAAATGCA
CAGATGTTTTTATTTCATAAGGGTTTCAATGTGCATGAATGCTGCAATATTCCTGTTACCAAAGCTAGTA
TAAATAAAAATAGATAAACGTGGAAATTACTTAGAGTTTCTGTCATTAACGTTTCCTTCCTCAGTTGACA
ACATAAATGCGCTGCTGAGCAAGCCAGTTTGCATCTGTCAGGATCAATTTCCCATTATGCCAGTCATATT
AATTACTAGTCAATTAGTTGATTTTTATTTTTGACATATACATGTGAATGAAAGACCCCACCTGTAGGTT
TGGCAAGCTAGCTTAAGTAACGCCATTTTGCAAGGCATGGAAAAATACATAACTGAGAATAGAGAAGTTC
AGATCAAGGTCAGGAACAGATGGAACAGCTGAATATGGGCCAAACAGGATATCTGTGGTAAGCAGTTCCT
GCCCCGCTCAGGGCCAAGAACAGATGGAACAGCTGAATATGGGCCAAACAGGATATCTGTGGTAAGCAGT
TCCTGCCCCGCTCAGGGCCAAGAACAGATGGTCCCCAGATGCGGTCCAGCCCTCAGCAGTTTCTAGAGAA
CCATCAGATGTTTCCAGGGTGCCCCAAGGACCTGAAATGACCCTGTGCCTTATTTGAACTAACCAATCAG
TTCGCTTCTCGCTTCTGTTCGCGCGCTTATGCTCCCCGAGCTCAATAAAAGAGCCCACAACCCCTCACTC
GGGGCGCCAGTCCTCCGATTGACTGAGTCGCCCGGGTACCCGTGTATCCAATAAACCCTCTTGCAGTTGC
ATCCGACTTGTGGTCTCGCTGTTCCTTGGGAGGGTCTCCTCTGAGTGATTGACTACCCGTCAGCGGGGGT
CTTTCATTTGGGGGCTCGTCCGGGATCGGGAGACCCCTGCCCAGGGACCACCGACCCACCACCGGGAGGT
AAGCTGGCCAGCAACTTATCTGTGTCTGTCCGATTGTCTAGTGTCTATGACTGATTTTATGCGCCTGCGT
CGGTACTAGTTAGCTAACTAGCTCTGTATCTGGCGGACCCGTGGTGGAACTGACGAGTTCGGAACACCCG
GCCGCAACCCTGGGAGACGTCCCAGGGACTTCGGGGGCCGTTTTTGTGGCCCGACCTGAGTCCTAAAATC
CCGATCGTTTAGGACTCTTTGGTGCACCCCCCTTAGAGGAGGGATATGTGGTTCTGGTAGGAGACGAGAA
CCTAAAACAGTTCCCGCCTCCGTCTGAATTTTTGCTTTCGGTTTGGGACCGAAGCCGCGCCGCGCGTCTT
GTCTGCTGCAGCATCGTTCTGTGTTGTCTCTGTCTGACTGTGTTTCTGTATTTGTCTGAAAATATGGGCC
CGGGCTAGCCTGTTACCACTCCCTTAAGTTTGACCTTAGGTCACTGGAAAGATGTCGAGCGGATCGCTCA
CAACCAGTCGGTAGATGTCAAGAAGAGACGTTGGGTTACCTTCTGCTCTGCAGAATGGCCAACCTTTAAC
GTCGGATGGCCGCGAGACGGCACCTTTAACCGAGACCTCATCACCCAGGTTAAGATCAAGGTCTTTTCAC
CTGGCCCGCATGGACACCCAGACCAGGTCCCCTACATCGTGACCTGGGAAGCCTTGGCTTTTGACCCCCC
TCCCTGGGTCAAGCCCTTTGTACACCCTAAGCCTCCGCCTCCTCTTCCTCCATCCGCCCCGTCTCTCCCC
CTTGAACCTCCTCGTTCGACCCCGCCTCGATCCTCCCTTTATCCAGCCCTCACTCCTTCTCTAGGCGCCC
CCATATGGCCATATGAGATCTTATATGGGGCACCCCCGCCCCTTGTAAACTTCCCTGACCCTGACATGAC
AAGAGTTACTAACAGCCCCTCTCTCCAAGCTCACTTACAGGCTCTCTACTTAGTCCAGCACGAAGTCTGG
AGACCTCTGGCGGCAGCCTACCAAGAACAACTGGACCGACCGGTGGTACCTCACCCTTACCGAGTCGGCG
ACACAGTGTGGGTCCGCCGACACCAGACTAAGAACCTAGAACCTCGCTGGAAAGGACCTTACACAGTCCT
GCTGACCACCCCCACCGCCCTCAAAGTAGACGGCATCGCAGCTTGGATACACGCCGCCCACGTGAAGGCT
GCCGACCCCGGGGGTGGACCATCCTCTAGCCCTCGAGTTTACCACTCCCTATCAGTGATAGAGAAAAGTG
AAAGTCGAGTTTACCACTCCCTATCAGTGATAGAGAAAAGTGAAAGTCGAGTTTACCACTCCCTATCAGT
GATAGAGAAAAGTGAAAGTCGAGTTTACCACTCCCTATCAGTGATAGAGAAAAGTGAAAGTCGAGTTTAC
CACTCCCTATCAGTGATAGAGAAAAGTGAAAGTCGAGTTTACCACTCCCTATCAGTGATAGAGAAAAGTG
AAAGTCGAGTTTACCACTCCCTATCAGTGATAGAGAAAAGTGAAAGTCGAGCTCGGTACCCGGGTCGAGG
TAGGCGTGTACGGTGGGAGGCCTATATAAGCAGAGCTCGTTTAGTGAACCGTCAGATCGCCTGGAGACGC
CATCCACGCTGTTTTGACCTCCATAGAAGACACCGGGACCGATCCGACCTGCCATGGGCAGCAGCCATCA
TCATCATCATCACAGCAGCGGCCTGGTGCCGCGCGGCAGCCATATGGCCCAAGTTGCAATGTCCACCCTC
CCCGTTGAAGATGAGGAGTCCTCGGAGAGCAGGATGGTGGTGACATTCCTCATGTCAGCTCTCGAGTCCA
TGTGTAAAGAACTGGCCAAGTCCAAAGCCGAAGTGGCCTGCATTGCAGTGTATGAAACAGACGTGTTTGT
CGTCGGAACTGAAAGAGGACGTGCTTTTGTCAATACCAGAAAGGATTTTCAAAAAGATTTTGTAAAATAT
TGTGTTGAAGAAGAAGAAAAAGCTGCAGAGATGCATAAAATGAAATCTACAACCCAGGCAAATCGGATGA
GTGTAGATGCTGTAGAAATTGAAACACTCAGAAAAACAGTTGAGGACTATTTCTGCTTTTGCTATGGGAA
AGCTTTAGGCAAATCCACAGTGGTACCTGTACCATATGAGAAGATGCTGCGAGACCAGTCGGCTGTGGTA
GTGCAGGGGCTTCCGGAAGGTGTTGCCTTTAAACACCCCGAGAACTATGATCTTGCAACCCTGAAATGGA
TTTTGGAGAACAAAGCAGGAATTTCATTCATCATTAAGAGACCTTTTTTAGAGCCAAAGAAGCATGTAGG
TGGTCGTGTGATGGTAACAGATGCTGACAGGTCAATACTATCTCCAGGTGGAAGTTGTGGCCCCATCAAA
GTGAAAACTGAACCCACAGAAGATTCTGGCATTTCCCTGGAAATGGCAGCTGTGACAGTAAAGGAAGAAT
CAGAAGATCCTGATTATTATCAATATAACATTCAAGGAAGCCACCATTCTTCAGAGGGCAATGAAGGCAC
AGAAATGGAAGTACCAGCAGAAGATTCTACTCAACATGTCCCTTCAGAAACAAGTGAGGACCCTGAAGTT
GAGGTGACTATTGAAGATGATGATTATTCTCCACCGTCTAAGAGACCAAAGGCCAATGAGCTACCGCAGC
CACCAGTCCCGGAACCCGCCAATGCTGGGAAGCGGAAAGTGAGGGAGTTCAACTTCGAGAAATGGAATGC
TCGCATCACTGATCTACGTAAACAAGTTGAAGAATTGTTTGAAAGGAAATATGCTCAAGCCATAAAAGCC
AAAGGTCCGGTGACGATCCCGTACCCTCTTTTCCAGTCTCATGTTGAAGATCTTTATGTAGAAGGACTTC
CTGAAGGAATTCCTTTTAAAAGGCCATCTACTTACGGAATTCCTCGCCTGGAGAGGATATTACTTGCAAA
GGAAAGGATTCGTTTTGTGATTAAGAAACATGAGCTTCTGAATTCAACACGTGAAGATTTACAGCTTGAT
AAGCCAGCTTCAGGAGTAAAGGAAGAATGGTATGCCAGAATCACTAAATTAAGAAAGATGGTGGATCAGC
TTTTCTGCAAAAAATTTGCGGAACGCTTGGGGAGCACTGAAGCCAAGGCTGTACCGTACCAAAAATTTGA
GGCACACCCGAATGATCTGTACGTGGAAGGACTGCCAGAAAACATTCCTTTCCGAAGTCCCTCATGGTAT
GGAATCCCAAGGCTGGAAAAAATCATTCAAGTGGGCAATCGAATTAAATTTGTTATTAAAAGACCAGAAC
TTCTGACTCACAGTACCACTGAAGTTACTCAGCCAAGAACGAATACACCAGTCAAAGAAGATTGGAATGT
CAGAATTACCAAGCTACGGAAGCAAGTGGAAGAGATTTTTAATTTGAAATTTGCTCAAGCTCTTGGACTC
ACCGAGGCAGTAAAAGTACCATATCCTGTGTTTGAATCAAACCCGGAGTTCTTGTATGTGGAAGGCTTGC
CAGAGGGGATTCCCTTCCGAAGCCCTACCTGGTTTGGAATTCCACGACTTGAAAGGATCGTCCGCGGGAG
TAATAAAATCAAGTTCGTTGTTAAAAAACCTGAACTAGTTATTTCCTACTTGCCTCCTGGGATGGCTAGT
AAAATAAACACTAAAGCTTTGCAGTCCCCCAAAAGACCACGAAGTCCTGGGAGTAATTCAAAGGTTCCTG
AAATTGAGGTCACCGTGGAAGGCCCTAATAACAACAATCCTCAAACCTCAGCTGTTCGAACCCCGACCCA
GACTAACGGTTCTAACGTTCCCTTCAAGCCACGAGGGAGAGAGTTTTCCTTTGAGGCCTGGAATGCCAAA
ATCACGGACCTAAAACAGAAAGTTGAAAATCTCTTCAATGAGAAATGTGGGGAAGCTCTTGGCCTTAAAC
AAGCTGTGAAGGTGCCGTTCGCGTTATTTGAGTCTTTCCCGGAAGACTTTTATGTGGAAGGCTTACCTGA
GGGTGTGCCATTCCGAAGACCATCGACTTTTGGCATTCCGAGACTGGAGAAGATACTCAGAAACAAAGCC
AAAATTAAGTTCATCATTAAAAAGCCCGAAATGTTTGAGACGGCGATTAAGGAGAGCACCTCCTCTAAGA
GCCCTCCCAGAAAAATAAATTCATCACCCAATGTTAATACTACTGCATCAGGTGTTGAAGACCTTAACAT
CATTCAGGTGACAATTCCAGATGATGATAATGAAAGACTCTCGAAAGTTGAAAAAGCTAGACAGCTAAGA
GAACAAGTGAATGACCTCTTTAGTCGGAAATTTGGTGAAGCTATTGGTATGGGTTTTCCTGTGAAAGTTC
CCTACAGGAAAATCACAATTAACCCTGGCTGTGTGGTGGTTGATGGCATGCCCCCGGGGGTGTCCTTCAA
AGCCCCCAGCTACCTGGAAATCAGCTCCATGAGAAGGATCTTAGACTCTGCCGAGTTTATCAAATTCACG
GTCATTAGACCATTTCCAGGACTTGTGATTAATAACCAGCTGGTTGATCAGAGTGAGTCAGAAGGCCCCG
TGATACAAGAATCAGCTGAACCAAGCCAGTTGGAAGTTCCAGCCACAGAAGAAATAAAAGAGACTGATGG
AAGCTCTCAGATCAAGCAAGAACCAGACCCCACGTGGTCGACGGTACCGCGGGCCCGGGATCCACCGGTC
GCCACCATGGTGAGCAAGGGCGAGGAGCTGTTCACCGGGGTGGTGCCCATCCTGGTCGAGCTGGACGGCG
ACGTAAACGGCCACAAGTTCAGCGTGTCCGGCGAGGGCGAGGGCGATGCCACCTACGGCAAGCTGACCCT
GAAGTTCATCTGCACCACCGGCAAGCTGCCCGTGCCCTGGCCCACCCTCGTGACCACCCTGACCCACGGC
GTGCAGTGCTTCAGCCGCTACCCCGACCACATGAAGCAGCACGACTTCTTCAAGTCCGCCATGCCCGAAG
GCTACGTCCAGGAGCGCACCATCTTCTTCAAGGACGACGGCAACTACAAGACCCGCGCCGAGGTGAAGTT
CGAGGGCGACACCCTGGTGAACCGCATCGAGCTGAAGGGCATCGACTTCAAGGAGGACGGCAACATCCTG
GGGCACAAGCTGGAGTACAACTTCAACAGCCACAACGTCTATATCATGGCCGACAAGCAGAAGAACGGCA
TCAAGGTGAACTTCAAGATCCGCCACAACATCGAGGACGGCAGCGTGCAGCTCGCCGACCACTACCAGCA
GAACACCCCCATCGGCGACGGCCCCGTGCTGCTGCCCGACAACCACTACCTGAGCACCCAGTCCGCCCTG
AGCAAAGACCCCAACGAGAAGCGCGATCACATGGTCCTGCTGGAGTTCGTGACCGCCGCCGGGATCACTC
TCGGCATGGACGAGCTGTACAAGTAAAGCGGCCGCGGATCCCCCCTCTCCCTCCCCCCCCCCTAACGTTA
CTGGCCGAAGCCGCTTGGAATAAGGCCGGTGTGCGTTTGTCTATATGTTATTTTCCACCATATTGCCGTC
TTTTGGCAATGTGAGGGCCCGGAAACCTGGCCCTGTCTTCTTGACGAGCATTCCTAGGGGTCTTTCCCCT
CTCGCCAAAGGAATGCAAGGTCTGTTGAATGTCGTGAAGGAAGCAGTTCCTCTGGAAGCTTCTTGAAGAC
AAACAACGTCTGTAGCGACCCTTTGCAGGCAGCGGAACCCCCCACCTGGCGACAGGTGCCTCTGCGGCCA
AAAGCCACGTGTATAAGATACACCTGCAAAGGCGGCACAACCCCAGTGCCACGTTGTGAGTTGGATAGTT
GTGGAAAGAGTCAAATGGCTCTCCTCAAGCGTATTCAACAAGGGGCTGAAGGATGCCCAGAAGGTACCCC
ATTGTATGGGATCTGATCTGGGGCCTCGGTGCACATGCTTTACATGTGTTTAGTCGAGGTTAAAAAACGT
CTAGGCCCCCCGAACCACGGGGACGTGGTTTTCCTTTGAAAAACACGATGATAAGCTTGCCACAACCATG
TCTAGATTAGATAAAAGTAAAGTGATTAACAGCGCATTAGAGCTGCTTAATGAGGTCGGAATCGAAGGTT
TAACAACCCGTAAACTCGCCCAGAAGCTAGGTGTAGAGCAGCCTACATTGTATTGGCATGTAAAAAATAA
GCGGGCTTTGCTCGACGCCTTAGCCATTGAGATGTTAGATAGGCACCATACTCACTTTTGCCCTTTAGAA
GGGGAAAGCTGGCAAGATTTTTTACGTAATAACGCTAAAAGTTTTAGATGTGCTTTACTAAGTCATCGCG
ATGGAGCAAAAGTACATTTAGGTACACGGCCTACAGAAAAACAGTATGAAACTCTCGAAAATCAATTAGC
CTTTTTATGCCAACAAGGTTTTTCACTAGAGAATGCATTATATGCACTCAGCGCTGTGGGGCATTTTACT
TTAGGTTGCGTATTGGAAGATCAAGAGCATCAAGTCGCTAAAGAAGAAAGGGAAACACCTACTACTGATA
GTATGCCGCCATTATTACGACAAGCTATCGAATTATTTGATCACCAAGGTGCAGAGCCAGCCTTCTTATT
CGGCCTTGAATTGATCATATGCGGATTAGAAAAACAACTTAAATGTGAAAGTGGGTCCGCGTACAGCCGC
GCGCGTACGAAAAACAATTACGGGTCTACCATCGAGGGCCTGCTCGATCTCCCGGACGACGACGCCCCCG
AAGAGGCGGGGCTGGCGGCTCCGCGCCTGTCCTTTCTCCCCGCGGGACACACGCGCAGACTGTCGACGGC
CCCCCCGACCGATGTCAGCCTGGGGGACGAGCTCCACTTAGACGGCGAGGACGTGGCGATGGCGCATGCC
GACGCGCTAGACGATTTCGATCTGGACATGTTGGGGGACGGGGATTCCCCGGGTCCGGGATTTACCCCCC
ACGACTCCGCCCCCTACGGCGCTCTGGATATGGCCGACTTCGAGTTTGAGCAGATGTTTACCGATGCCCT
TGGAATTGACGAGTACGGTGGGTAGGGGGCGCGAAGATCCGGATTAGTCCAATTTGTTAAAGACAGGATA
TCAGTGGTCCAGGCTCTAGTTTTGACTCAACAATATCACCAGCTGAAGCCTATAGAGTACGAGCCATAGA
TAAAATAAAAGATTTTATTTAGTCTCCAGAAAAAGGGGGGAATGAAAGACCCCACCTGTAGGTTTGGCAA
GCTAGCTCGACCCTAGAGAACCATCAGATGTTTCCAGGGTGCCCCAAGGACCTGAAATGACCCTGTGCCT
TATTTGAACTAACCAATCAGTTCGCTTCTCGCTTCTGTTCGCGCGCTTCTGCTCCCCGAGCTCAATAAAA
GAGCCCACAACCCCTCACTCGGGGCGCCAGTCCTCCGATTGACTGAGTCGCCCGGGTACCCGTGTATCCA
ATAAACCCTCTTGCAGTTGCATCCGACTTGTGGTCTCGCTGTTCCTTGGGAGGGTCTCCTCTGAGTGATT
GACTACCCGTCAGCGGGGGTCTTTCACACATGCAGCATGTATCAAAATTAATTTGGTTTTTTTTCTTAAG
TATTTACATTAAATGGCCATAGTACTTAAAGTTACATTGGCTTCCTTGAAATAAACATGGAGTATTCAGA
ATGTGTCATAAATATTTCTAATTTTAAGATAGTATCTCCATTGGCTTTCTACTTTTTCTTTTATTTTTTT
TTGTCCTCTGTCTTCCATTTGTTGTTGTTGTTGTTTGTTTGTTTGTTTGTTGGTTGGTTGGTTAATTTTT
TTTTAAAGATCCTACACTATAGTTCAAGCTAGACTATTAGCTACTCTGTAACCCAGGGTGACCTTGAAGT
CATGGGTAGCCTGCTGTTTTAGCCTTCCCACATCTAAGATTACAGGTATGAGCTATCATTTTTGGTATAT
TGATTGATTGATTGATTGATGTGTGTGTGTGTGATTGTGTTTGTGTGTGTGACTGTGAAAATGTGTGTAT
GGGTGTGTGTGAATGTGTGTATGTATGTGTGTGTGTGAGTGTGTGTGTGTGTGTGTGCATGTGTGTGTGT
GTGACTGTGTCTATGTGTATGACTGTGTGTGTGTGTGTGTGTGTGTGTGTGTGTGTGTGTGTGTGTGTGT
TGTGAAAAAATATTCTATGGTAGTGAGAGCCAACGCTCCGGCTCAGGTGTCAGGTTGGTTTTTGAGACAG
AGTCTTTCACTTAGCTTGGAATTCACTGGCCGTCGTTTTACAACGTCGTGACTGGGAAAACCCTGGCGTT
ACCCAACTTAATCGCCTTGCAGCACATCCCCCTTTCGCCAGCTGGCGTAATAGCGAAGAGGCCCGCACCG
ATCGCCCTTCCCAACAGTTGCGCAGCCTGAATGGCGAATGGCGCCTGATGCGGTATTTTCTCCTTACGCA
TCTGTGCGGTATTTCACACCGCATATGGTGCACTCTCAGTACAATCTGCTCTGATGCCGCATAGTTAAGC
CAGCCCCGACACCCGCCAACACCCGCTGACGCGCCCTGACGGGCTTGTCTGCTCCCGGCATCCGCTTACA
GACAAGCTGTGACCGTCTCCGGGAGCTGCATGTGTCAGAGGTTTTCACCGTCATCACCGAAACGCGCGAT
GACGAAAGGGCCTCGTGATACGCCTATTTTTATAGGTTAATGTCATGATAATAATGGTTTCTTAGACGTC
AGGTGGCACTTTTCGGGGAAATGTGCGCGGAACCCCTATTTGTTTATTTTTCTAAATACATTCAAATATG
TATCCGCTCATGAGACAATAACCCTGATAAATGCTTCAATAATATTGAAAAAGGAAGAGTATGAGTATTC
AACATTTCCGTGTCGCCCTTATTCCCTTTTTTGCGGCATTTTGCCTTCCTGTTTTTGCTCACCCAGAAAC
GCTGGTGAAAGTAAAAGATGCTGAAGATCAGTTGGGTGCACGAGTGGGTTACATCGAACTGGATCTCAAC
AGCGGTAAGATCCTTGAGAGTTTTCGCCCCGAAGAACGTTTTCCAATGATGAGCACTTTTAAAGTTCTGC
TATGTGGCGCGGTATTATCCCGTATTGACGCCGGGCAAGAGCAACTCGGTCGCCGCATACACTATTCTCA
GAATGACTTGGTTGAGTACTCACCAGTCACAGAAAAGCATCTTACGGATGGCATGACAGTAAGAGAATTA
TGCAGTGCTGCCATAACCATGAGTGATAACACTGCGGCCAACTTACTTCTGACAACGATCGGAGGACCGA
AGGAGCTAACCGCTTTTTTGCACAACATGGGGGATCATGTAACTCGCCTTGATCGTTGGGAACCGGAGCT
GAATGAAGCCATACCAAACGACGAGCGTGACACCACGATGCCTGTAGCAATGGCAACAACGTTGCGCAAA
CTATTAACTGGCGAACTACTTACTCTAGCTTCCCGGCAACAATTAATAGACTGGATGGAGGCGGATAAAG
TTGCAGGACCACTTCTGCGCTCGGCCCTTCCGGCTGGCTGGTTTATTGCTGATAAATCTGGAGCCGGTGA
GCGTGGGTCTCGCGGTATCATTGCAGCACTGGGGCCAGATGGTAAGCCCTCCCGTATCGTAGTTATCTAC
ACGACGGGGAGTCAGGCAACTATGGATGAACGAAATAGACAGATCGCTGAGATAGGTGCCTCACTGATTA
AGCATTGGTAACTGTCAGACCAAGTTTACTCATATATACTTTAGATTGATTTAAAACTTCATTTTTAATT
TAAAAGGATCTAGGTGAAGATCCTTTTTGATAATCTCATGACCAAAATCCCTTAACGTGAGTTTTCGTTC
CACTGAGCGTCAGACCCCGTAGAAAAGATCAAAGGATCTTCTTGAGATCCTTTTTTTCTGCGCGTAATCT
GCTGCTTGCAAACAAAAAAACCACCGCTACCAGCGGTGGTTTGTTTGCCGGATCAAGAGCTACCAACTCT
TTTTCCGAAGGTAACTGGCTTCAGCAGAGCGCAGATACCAAATACTGTCCTTCTAGTGTAGCCGTAGTTA
GGCCACCACTTCAAGAACTCTGTAGCACCGCCTACATACCTCGCTCTGCTAATCCTGTTACCAGTGGCTG
CTGCCAGTGGCGATAAGTCGTGTCTTACCGGGTTGGACTCAAGACGATAGTTACCGGATAAGGCGCAGCG
GTCGGGCTGAACGGGGGGTTCGTGCACACAGCCCAGCTTGGAGCGAACGACCTACACCGAACTGAGATAC
CTACAGCGTGAGCTATGAGAAAGCGCCACGCTTCCCGAAGGGAGAAAGGCGGACAGGTATCCGGTAAGCG
GCAGGGTCGGAACAGGAGAGCGCACGAGGGAGCTTCCAGGGGGAAACGCCTGGTATCTTTATAGTCCTGT
CGGGTTTCGCCACCTCTGACTTGAGCGTCGATTTTTGTGATGCTCGTCAGGGGGGCGGAGCCTATGGAAA
AACGCCAGCAACGCGGCCTTTTTACGGTTCCTGGCCTTTTGCTGGCCTTTTGCTCACATGTTCTTTCCTG
CGTTATCCCCTGATTCTGTGGATAACCGTATTACCGCCTTTGAGTGAGCTGATACCGCTCGCCGCAGCCG
AACGACCGAGCGCAGCGAGTCAGTGAGCGAGGAAGCGGAAGAGCGCCCAATACGCAAACCGCCTCTCCCC
GCGCGTTGGCCGATTCATTAATGCAGCTGGCACGACAGGTTTCCCGACTGGAAAGCGGGCAGTGAGCGCA
ACGCAATTAATGTGAGTTAGCTCACTCATTAGGCACCCCAGGCTTTACACTTTATGCTTCCGGCTCGTAT
GTTGTGTGGAATTGTGAGCGGATAACAATTTCACACAGGAAACAGCTATGACCATGATTACGCC
