>Addgene plasmid #22200 | pSFG-TFII-I-GFP beta | addgene partial sequence | sequence record 28014 | 22200 with EGFP-N
CGTGGGGTCTGGTTCTTGCTTGATCTGAGAGCTTCCATCAGTCTCTTTTATTTCTTCTGTGGCTGGAACT
TCCAACTGGCTTGGTTCAGCTGATTCTTGTATCACGGGGCCTTCTGACTCACTCTGATCAACCAGCTGGT
TATTAATCACAAGTCCTGGAAATGGTCTAATGACCGTGAATTTGATAAACTCGGCAGAGTCTAAGATCCT
TCTCATGGAGCTGATTTCCAGGTANCTGGGGGCTTTGAAGGACACCCCCGGGGGCATGCCATCAACCACC
ACACAGCCAGGGTTAATTGTGATTTTCCTGTAGGGAACTTTCACAGGAAAACCCATACCAATAGCTTCAC
CAAATTTCCGACTAAAGAGGTCATTCACTTGTTCTCTTAGCTGTCTAGCTTTTTCAACTTTCGAGAGTCT
TTCATTATCATCATCTGGAATTGTCACCTGAATGATGTTAAGGTCTTCAACACCTGATGCAGTAGTATTA
ACNNTGGGTGATGAANTTATTTTTCTGGGANGGCTCTTANAGGAGGTGCTCTCCTTAATCGCCGTCTCAA
ACATTTCGGGCTTTTTAATGA
